Addgene plasmid #108748: pBW2176_pCAG-PV1-GAI-L1-FlpO-28C-NLS-BGHpA
Purpose: Expresses aa28 to C-terminus of Flp recombinase fused to GAI CID
Depositing lab: Wilson Wong. Depositing organization: Boston University Main Campus. Publication: High-performance chemical- and light-inducible recombinases in mammalian cells and mice. Weinberg BH, Cho JH, Agarwal Y, Pham NTH, Caraballo LD, Walkosz M, Ortega C, Trexler M, Tague N, Law B, Benman WKJ, Letendre J, Beal J, Wong WW. Nat Commun. 2019 Oct 24;10(1):4845. doi: 10.1038/s41467-019-12800-7. PubMed 31649244.
Backbone
  Vector backbone: pCAGGS
  Vector type: Mammalian Expression, Cre/Lox, Synthetic Biology
Growth in bacteria
  Bacterial resistance: Ampicillin, 100 μg/mL
  Growth temperature: 37°C
  Growth strain: NEB Stable
  Copy number: High Copy
Gene/Insert
  Gene/Insert name: Flp recombinase fragment aa28 to C-terminus
  Species: Synthetic
  Promoter: pCAG
  Tag / fusion protein: GAI (N terminal on insert); NLS (C terminal on insert)
  Cloning method: Restriction Enzyme; 5′ cloning site KpnI (not destroyed); 3′ cloning site EcoRI (not destroyed)
Terms and licenses: Academic/Nonprofit Terms; Industry Terms: Not Available to Industry
Depositor comments: Please visit https://www.biorxiv.org/content/10.1101/747121v1 for bioRxiv preprint.
How to cite: pBW2176_pCAG-PV1-GAI-L1-FlpO-28C-NLS-BGHpA was a gift from Wilson Wong (Addgene plasmid # 108748 ; http://n2t.net/addgene:108748 ; RRID:Addgene_108748)
