[The description below was written by a language model from this plasmid's Addgene catalogue record and pLannotate feature annotations shown in this document.]
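Description:
pBW2176_pCAG-PV1-GAI-L1-FlpO-28C-NLS-BGHpA is a 6.8 kb mammalian expression plasmid built on the pCAGGS backbone that encodes one half of a chemically inducible split Flp recombinase. It is propagated in E. coli as a high-copy plasmid through a ColE1/pUC-type origin and selected with ampicillin via the β-lactamase gene. The backbone also carries an SV40 origin, which can support episomal replication in cells expressing large T antigen, along with leftover lac regulatory fragments and SV40 and rabbit β-globin polyadenylation sequences inherited from pCAGGS.

The expression cassette is driven by the CAG promoter, annotated here as the CMV immediate-early enhancer, the chicken β-actin promoter and a chimeric β-actin/β-globin intron, which together give strong, broadly active transcription in mammalian cells. The open reading frame fuses an N-terminal fragment of Arabidopsis GAI, serving as a chemically induced dimerization (CID) domain, through a linker (L1 in the name) to the mouse codon-optimized FlpO fragment spanning residue 28 to the C-terminus, followed by a C-terminal nuclear localization signal. Transcripts terminate at a bovine growth hormone poly(A) signal. The insert sits between retained KpnI and EcoRI sites. The "PV1" element in the name is not defined in the record.

On its own this fragment is expected to be inactive. It is intended to be co-expressed with a complementary N-terminal Flp fragment fused to GAI's dimerization partner (not part of this plasmid and not named in the record), so that adding the dimerizing small molecule reconstitutes recombinase activity at FRT sites. It belongs to a toolkit of chemical- and light-inducible recombinases for controlled genetic switching in mammalian cells and mice.
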