Features (pLannotate 1.2.2; 20 found; start..end, strand, type, name):
     46..62      -  protein_bind   lac operator: The lac repressor binds to the lac operator to inhibit transcription in E. coli. This inhibition can be relieved by adding lactose or isopropyl-β-D-thiogalactopyranoside (IPTG). lac repressor encoded by lacI
     70..100     -  promoter       lac promoter: promoter for the E. coli lac operon
    115..136     -  protein_bind   CAP binding site: CAP binding activates transcription in the presence of cAMP. E. coli catabolite activator protein
    149..188     -  CDS            lacI (fragment): lac repressor; lacI; The lac repressor binds to the lac operator to inhibit transcription in E. coli. This inhibition can be relieved by adding lactose or isopropyl-β-D-thiogalactopyranoside (IPTG).
    195..217     +  promoter       SV40 promoter (fragment): SV40 enhancer and early promoter
    221..355     +  rep_origin     SV40 ori: SV40 origin of replication
    375..509     +  polyA_signal   SV40 poly(A) signal: SV40 polyadenylation signal
    511..565     -  CDS            lacI (fragment): lac repressor; lacI; The lac repressor binds to the lac operator to inhibit transcription in E. coli. This inhibition can be relieved by adding lactose or isopropyl-β-D-thiogalactopyranoside (IPTG).
    748..1336    -  rep_origin     ori: high-copy-number ColE1/pMB1/pBR322/pUC origin of replication
   1507..2367    -  CDS            AmpR: β-lactamase; bla; confers resistance to ampicillin, carbenicillin, and related antibiotics
   2368..2472    -  promoter       AmpR promoter: bla
   2503..2882    +  enhancer       CMV enhancer: human cytomegalovirus immediate early enhancer
   2884..3159    +  promoter       chicken β-actin promoter: No description available
   3160..4175    +  intron         chimeric intron: chimera between introns from chicken β-actin and rabbit β-globin
   4310..4585    +  CDS            GAI (fragment): GAI_ARATH - Also known as RGA2 From Arabidopsis thaliana (Mouse-ear cress).
   4627..5815    +  CDS            FLPo (fragment): nuclear-targeted site-specific recombinase FLPo is a mouse codon-optimized fusion between the SV40 nuclear localization signal and a thermostable version of the Saccharomyces cerevisiae site-specific recombinase FLP. Recombination occurs at FRT sequences.
   5846..6070    +  polyA_signal   bGH poly(A) signal: bovine growth hormone polyadenylation signal
   6074..6095    +  promoter       SV40 promoter (fragment): SV40 enhancer and early promoter
   6233..6304    +  CDS            HBB (fragment): HBB_PONPY - Experimental evidence at transcript level: Swiss-Prot protein existence level 2. Involved in oxygen transport from the lung to the various peripheral tissues. From Pongo pygmaeus (Bornean orangutan).
   6375..6430    +  polyA_signal   β-globin poly(A) signal: rabbit β-globin polyadenylation signal (Gil and Proudfoot, 1987)
>Addgene plasmid #108748 | pBW2176_pCAG-PV1-GAI-L1-FlpO-28C-NLS-BGHpA | depositor full sequence | sequence record 205029 | Full Sequence
CCCAAGCTTGGCGTAATCATGGTCATAGCTGTTTCCTGTGTGAAATTGTTATCCGCTCACAATTCCACAC
AACATACGAGCCGGAAGCATAAAGTGTAAAGCCTGGGGTGCCTAATGAGTGAGCTAACTCACATTAATTG
CGTTGCGCTCACTGCCCGCTTTCCAGTCGGGAAACCTGTCGTGCCAGCGGATCCGCATCTCAATTAGTCA
GCAACCATAGTCCCGCCCCTAACTCCGCCCAGTTCCGCCCATTCTCCGCCCCATGGCTGACTAATTTTTT
TTATTTATGCAGAGGCCGAGGCCGCCTCGGCCTCTGAGCTATTCCAGAAGTAGTGAGGAGGCTTTTTTGG
AGGCCTAGGCTTTTGCAAAAAGCTAACTTGTTTATTGCAGCTTATAATGGTTACAAATAAAGCAATAGCA
TCACAAATTTCACAAATAAAGCATTTTTTTCACTGCATTCTAGTTGTGGTTTGTCCAAACTCATCAATGT
ATCTTATCATGTCTGGATCCGCTGCATTAATGAATCGGCCAACGCGCGGGGAGAGGCGGTTTGCGTATTG
GGCGCTCTTCCGCTTCCTCGCTCACTGACTCGCTGCGCTCGGTCGTTCGGCTGCGGCGAGCGGTATCAGC
TCACTCAAAGGCGGTAATACGGTTATCCACAGAATCAGGGGATAACGCAGGAAAGAACATGTGAGCAAAA
GGCCAGCAAAAGGCCAGGAACCGTAAAAAGGCCGCGTTGCTGGCGTTTTTCCATAGGCTCCGCCCCCCTG
ACGAGCATCACAAAAATCGACGCTCAAGTCAGAGGTGGCGAAACCCGACAGGACTATAAAGATACCAGGC
GTTTCCCCCTGGAAGCTCCCTCGTGCGCTCTCCTGTTCCGACCCTGCCGCTTACCGGATACCTGTCCGCC
TTTCTCCCTTCGGGAAGCGTGGCGCTTTCTCATAGCTCACGCTGTAGGTATCTCAGTTCGGTGTAGGTCG
TTCGCTCCAAGCTGGGCTGTGTGCACGAACCCCCCGTTCAGCCCGACCGCTGCGCCTTATCCGGTAACTA
TCGTCTTGAGTCCAACCCGGTAAGACACGACTTATCGCCACTGGCAGCAGCCACTGGTAACAGGATTAGC
AGAGCGAGGTATGTAGGCGGTGCTACAGAGTTCTTGAAGTGGTGGCCTAACTACGGCTACACTAGAAGAA
CAGTATTTGGTATCTGCGCTCTGCTGAAGCCAGTTACCTTCGGAAAAAGAGTTGGTAGCTCTTGATCCGG
CAAACAAACCACCGCTGGTAGCGGTGGTTTTTTTGTTTGCAAGCAGCAGATTACGCGCAGAAAAAAAGGA
TCTCAAGAAGATCCTTTGATCTTTTCTACGGGGTCTGACGCTCAGTGGAACGAAAACTCACGTTAAGGGA
TTTTGGTCATGAGATTATCAAAAAGGATCTTCACCTAGATCCTTTTAAATTAAAAATGAAGTTTTAAATC
AATCTAAAGTATATATGAGTAAACTTGGTCTGACAGTTACCAATGCTTAATCAGTGAGGCACCTATCTCA
GCGATCTGTCTATTTCGTTCATCCATAGTTGCCTGACTCCCCGTCGTGTAGATAACTACGATACGGGAGG
GCTTACCATCTGGCCCCAGTGCTGCAATGATACCGCGAGACCCACGCTCACCGGCTCCAGATTTATCAGC
AATAAACCAGCCAGCCGGAAGGGCCGAGCGCAGAAGTGGTCCTGCAACTTTATCCGCCTCCATCCAGTCT
ATTAATTGTTGCCGGGAAGCTAGAGTAAGTAGTTCGCCAGTTAATAGTTTGCGCAACGTTGTTGCCATTG
CTACAGGCATCGTGGTGTCACGCTCGTCGTTTGGTATGGCTTCATTCAGCTCCGGTTCCCAACGATCAAG
GCGAGTTACATGATCCCCCATGTTGTGCAAAAAAGCGGTTAGCTCCTTCGGTCCTCCGATCGTTGTCAGA
AGTAAGTTGGCCGCAGTGTTATCACTCATGGTTATGGCAGCACTGCATAATTCTCTTACTGTCATGCCAT
CCGTAAGATGCTTTTCTGTGACTGGTGAGTACTCAACCAAGTCATTCTGAGAATAGTGTATGCGGCGACC
GAGTTGCTCTTGCCCGGCGTCAATACGGGATAATACCGCGCCACATAGCAGAACTTTAAAAGTGCTCATC
ATTGGAAAACGTTCTTCGGGGCGAAAACTCTCAAGGATCTTACCGCTGTTGAGATCCAGTTCGATGTAAC
CCACTCGTGCACCCAACTGATCTTCAGCATCTTTTACTTTCACCAGCGTTTCTGGGTGAGCAAAAACAGG
AAGGCAAAATGCCGCAAAAAAGGGAATAAGGGCGACACGGAAATGTTGAATACTCATACTCTTCCTTTTT
CAATATTATTGAAGCATTTATCAGGGTTATTGTCTCATGAGCGGATACATATTTGAATGTATTTAGAAAA
ATAAACAAATAGGGGTTCCGCGCACATTTCCCCGAAAAGTGCCACCTGGGTCGACATTGATTATTGACTA
GTTATTAATAGTAATCAATTACGGGGTCATTAGTTCATAGCCCATATATGGAGTTCCGCGTTACATAACT
TACGGTAAATGGCCCGCCTGGCTGACCGCCCAACGACCCCCGCCCATTGACGTCAATAATGACGTATGTT
CCCATAGTAACGCCAATAGGGACTTTCCATTGACGTCAATGGGTGGAGTATTTACGGTAAACTGCCCACT
TGGCAGTACATCAAGTGTATCATATGCCAAGTACGCCCCCTATTGACGTCAATGACGGTAAATGGCCCGC
CTGGCATTATGCCCAGTACATGACCTTATGGGACTTTCCTACTTGGCAGTACATCTACGTATTAGTCATC
GCTATTACCATGGTCGAGGTGAGCCCCACGTTCTGCTTCACTCTCCCCATCTCCCCCCCCTCCCCACCCC
CAATTTTGTATTTATTTATTTTTTAATTATTTTGTGCAGCGATGGGGGCGGGGGGGGGGGGGGCGCGCGC
CAGGCGGGGCGGGGCGGGGCGAGGGGCGGGGCGGGGCGAGGCGGAAAGGTGCGGCGGCAGCCAATCAGAG
CGGCGCGCTCCGAAAGTTTCCTTTTATGGCGAGGCGGCGGCGGCGGCGGCCCTATAAAAAGCGAAGCGCG
CGGCGGGCGGGAGTCGCTGCGTTGCCTTCGCCCCGTGCCCCGCTCCGCGCCGCCTCGCGCCGCCCGCCCC
GGCTCTGACTGACCGCGTTACTCCCACAGGTGAGCGGGCGGGACGGCCCTTCTCCTCCGGGCTGTAATTA
GCGCTTGGTTTAATGACGGCTCGTTTCTTTTCTGTGGCTGCGTGAAAGCCTTAAAGGGCTCCGGGAGGGC
CCTTTGTGCGGGGGGGAGCGGCTCGGGGGGTGCGTGCGTGTGTGTGTGCGTGGGGAGCGCCGCGTGCGGC
TCCGCGCTGCCCGGCGGCTGTGAGCGCTGCGGGCGCGGCGCGGGGCTTTGTGCGCTCCGCAGTGTGCGCG
AGGGGAGCGCGGCCGGGGGCGGTGCCCCGCGGTGCGGGGGGGGCTGCGAGGGGAACAAAGGCTGCGTGCG
GGGTGTGTGCGTGGGGGGGTGAGCAGGGGGTGTGGGCGCGGCGGTCGGGCTGTAACCCCCCCCTGCACCC
CCCTCCCCGAGTTGCTGAGCACGGCCCGGCTTCGGGTGCGGGGCTCCGTACGGGGCGTGGCGCGGGGCTC
GCCGTGCCGGGCGGGGGGTGGCGGCAGGTGGGGGTGCCGGGCGGGGCGGGGCCGCCTCGGGCCGGGGAGG
GCTCGGGGGAGGGGCGCGGCGGCCCCCGGAGCGCCGGCGGCTGTCGAGGCGCGGCGAGCCGCAGCCATTG
CCTTTTATGGTAATCGTGCGAGAGGGCGCAGGGACTTCCTTTGTCCCAAATCTGTGCGGAGCCGAAATCT
GGGAGGCGCCGCCGCACCCCCTCTAGCGGGCGCGGGGCGAAGCGGTGCGGCGCCGGCAGGAAGGAAATGG
GCGGGGAGGGCCTTCGTGCGTCGCCGCGCCGCCGTCCCCTTCTCCCTCTCCAGCCTCGGGGCTGTCCGCG
GGGGGACGGCTGCCTTCGGGGGGGACGGGGCAGGGCGGGGTTCGGCTTCTGGCGTGTGACCGGCGGCTCT
AGAGCCTCTGCTAACCATGTTCATGCCTTCTTCTTTTTCCTACAGCTCCTGGGCAACGTGCTGGTTATTG
TGCTGTCTCATCATTTTGGCAAAGAATTGATTAATTCGAGCGAAGGCGCGCCCATTACTCGCATCCATTC
TCAGGCTGTCTCGTCTCGTCTCGCACGCGTGCCGCCACCATGAAGCGGGACCACCACCATCACCATCATC
AGGACAAGAAAACCATGATGATGAACGAAGAGGACGACGGCAACGGCATGGACGAGCTGCTGGCTGTGCT
GGGCTACAAAGTGCGGAGCAGCGAGATGGCCGACGTGGCCCAGAAACTGGAACAGCTGGAAGTGATGATG
AGCAACGTGCAGGAAGATGACCTGTCCCAGCTGGCCACCGAGACAGTGCACTACAACCCCGCCGAGCTGT
ACACCTGGCTGGACTCCATGCTGACCGACCTGAACTCCGGAGGGTCTGGCTCCGGATCAAGTGGTGGCAG
CGGTACCGGCGAGAAGATCGCCAGCTGTGCCGCCGAGCTGACCTACCTGTGCTGGATGATCACCCACAAC
GGCACCGCCATCAAGAGGGCCACCTTCATGAGCTACAACACCATCATCAGCAACAGCCTGAGCTTCGACA
TCGTGAACAAGAGCCTGCAGTTCAAGTACAAGACCCAGAAGGCCACCATCCTGGAGGCCAGCCTGAAGAA
GCTGATCCCCGCCTGGGAGTTCACCATCATCCCTTACAACGGCCAGAAGCACCAGAGCGACATCACCGAC
ATCGTGTCCAGCCTGCAGCTGCAGTTCGAGAGCAGCGAGGAGGCCGACAAGGGCAACAGCCACAGCAAGA
AGATGCTGAAGGCCCTGCTGTCCGAGGGCGAGAGCATCTGGGAGATCACCGAGAAGATCCTGAACAGCTT
CGAGTACACCAGCAGGTTCACCAAGACCAAGACCCTGTACCAGTTCCTGTTCCTGGCCACATTCATCAAC
TGCGGCAGGTTCAGCGACATCAAGAACGTGGACCCCAAGAGCTTCAAGCTGGTGCAGAACAAGTACCTGG
GCGTGATCATTCAGTGCCTGGTGACCGAGACCAAGACAAGCGTGTCCAGGCACATCTACTTTTTCAGCGC
CAGAGGCAGGATCGACCCCCTGGTGTACCTGGACGAGTTCCTGAGGAACAGCGAGCCCGTGCTGAAGAGA
GTGAACAGGACCGGCAACAGCAGCAGCAACAAGCAGGAGTACCAGCTGCTGAAGGACAACCTGGTGCGCA
GCTACAACAAGGCCCTGAAGAAGAACGCCCCCTACCCCATCTTCGCTATCAAGAACGGCCCTAAGAGCCA
CATCGGCAGGCACCTGATGACCAGCTTTCTGAGCATGAAGGGCCTGACCGAGCTGACAAACGTGGTGGGC
AACTGGAGCGACAAGAGGGCCTCCGCCGTGGCCAGGACCACCTACACCCACCAGATCACCGCCATCCCCG
ACCACTACTTCGCCCTGGTGTCCAGGTACTACGCCTACGACCCCATCAGCAAGGAGATGATCGCCCTGAA
GGACGAGACCAACCCCATCGAGGAGTGGCAGCACATCGAGCAGCTGAAGGGCAGCGCCGAGGGCAGCATC
AGATACCCCGCCTGGAACGGCATCATCAGCCAGGAGGTGCTGGACTACCTGAGCAGCTACATCAACAGGC
GGATCCCCAAGAAAAAGCGGAAGGTGTGAGAATTCCTGTGCCTTCTAGTTGCCAGCCATCTGTTGTTTGC
CCCTCCCCCGTGCCTTCCTTGACCCTGGAAGGTGCCACTCCCACTGTCCTTTCCTAATAAAATGAGGAAA
TTGCATCGCATTGTCTGAGTAGGTGTCATTCTATTCTGGGGGGTGGGGTGGGGCAGGACAGCAAGGGGGA
GGATTGGGAAGACAATAGCAGGCATGCTGGGGATGCGGTGGGCTCTATGGCTTCTGAGGCGGAAAGAACC
AGCTGGGGCTCTAGGGGGTATCCCCACGCGCCCTGTAGCGTGTACCGCTGGGAGTTCGTAGACGGAAACA
AACGCAGAATCCAAGCGCGGCCGCCCAGGATACATAGATTACCACAACTCCGAGCCCTTCCACCGCTAGC
GCACTCCTCAGGTGCAGGCTGCCTATCAGAAGGTGGTGGCTGGTGTGGCCAATGCCCTGGCTCACAAATA
CCACTGAGATCTTTTTCCCTCTGCCAAAAATTATGGGGACATCATGAAGCCCCTTGAGCATCTGACTTCT
GGCTAATAAAGGAAATTTATTTTCATTGCAATAGTGTGTTGGAATTTTTTGTGTCTCTCACTCGGAAGGA
CATATGGGAGGGCAAATCATTTAAAACATCAGAATGAGTATTTGGTTTAGAGTTTGGCAACATATGCCCA
TATGCTGGCTGCCATGAACAAAGGTTGGCTATAAAGAGGTCATCAGTATATGAAACAGCCCCCTGCTGTC
CATTCCTTATTCCATAGAAAAGCCTTGACTTGAGGTTAGATTTTTTTTATATTTTGTTTTGTGTTATTTT
TTTCTTTAACATCCCTAAAATTTTCCTTACATGTTTTACTAGCCAGATTTTTCCTCCTCTCCTGACTACT
CCCAGTCATAGCTGTCCCTCTTCTCTTATGGAGATCCCTCGACCTGCAG
