>Addgene plasmid #108748 | pBW2176_pCAG-PV1-GAI-L1-FlpO-28C-NLS-BGHpA | addgene partial sequence | sequence record 216320 | Addgene Partial NGS Result
TGCACCCCCCTCCCCGAGTTGCTGAGCACGGCCCGGCTTCGGGTGCGGGGCTCCGTACGGGGCGTGGCGC
GGGGCTCGCCGTGCCGGGCGGGGGGTGGCGGCAGGTGGGGGTGCCGGGCGGGGCGGGGCCGCCTCGGGCC
GGGGAGGGCTCGGGGGAGGGGCGCGGCGGCCCCCGGAGCGCCGGCGGCTGTCGAGGCGCGGCGAGCCGCA
GCCATTGCCTTTTATGGTAATCGTGCGAGAGGGCGCAGGGACTTCCTTTGTCCCAAATCTGTGCGGAGCC
GAAATCTGGGAGGCGCCGCCGCACCCCCTCTAGCGGGCGCGGGGCGAAGCGGTGCGGCGCCGGCAGGAAG
GAAATGGGCGGGGAGGGCCTTCGTGCGTCGCCGCGCCGCCGTCCCCTTCTCCCTCTCCAGCCTCGGGGCT
GTCCGCGGGGGGACGGCTGCCTTCGGGGGGGACGGGGCAGGGCGGGGTTCGGCTTCTGGCGTGTGACCGG
CGGCTCTAGAGCCTCTGCTAACCATGTTCATGCCTTCTTCTTTTTCCTACAGCTCCTGGGCAACGTGCTG
GTTATTGTGCTGTCTCATCATTTTGGCAAAGAATTGATTAATTCGAGCGAAGGCGCGCCCATTACTCGCA
TCCATTCTCAGGCTGTCTCGTCTCGTCTCGCACGCGTGCCGCCACCATGAAGCGGGACCACCACCATCAC
CATCATCAGGACAAGAAAACCATGATGATGAACGAAGAGGACGACGGCAACGGCATGGACGAGCTGCTGG
CTGTGCTGGGCTACAAAGTGCGGAGCAGCGAGATGGCCGACGTGGCCCAGAAACTGGAACAGCTGGAAGT
GATGATGAGCAACGTGCAGGAAGATGACCTGTCCCAGCTGGCCACCGAGACAGTGCACTACAACCCCGCC
GAGCTGTACACCTGGCTGGACTCCATGCTGACCGACCTGAACTCCGGAGGGTCTGGCTCCGGATCAAGTG
GTGGCAGCGGTACCGGCGAGAAGATCGCCAGCTGTGCCGCCGAGCTGACCTACCTGTGCTGGATGATCAC
CCACAACGGCACCGCCATCAAGAGGGCCACCTTCATGAGCTACAACACCATCATCAGCAACAGCCTGAGC
TTCGACATCGTGAACAAGAGCCTGCAGTTCAAGTACAAGACCCAGAAGGCCACCATCCTGGAGGCCAGCC
TGAAGAAGCTGATCCCCGCCTGGGAGTTCACCATCATCCCTTACAACGGCCAGAAGCACCAGAGCGACAT
CACCGACATCGTGTCCAGCCTGCAGCTGCAGTTCGAGAGCAGCGAGGAGGCCGACAAGGGCAACAGCCAC
AGCAAGAAGATGCTGAAGGCCCTGCTGTCCGAGGGCGAGAGCATCTGGGAGATCACCGAGAAGATCCTGA
ACAGCTTCGAGTACACCAGCAGGTTCACCAAGACCAAGACCCTGTACCAGTTCCTGTTCCTGGCCACATT
CATCAACTGCGGCAGGTTCAGCGACATCAAGAACGTGGACCCCAAGAGCTTCAAGCTGGTGCAGAACAAG
TACCTGGGCGTGATCATTCAGTGCCTGGTGACCGAGACCAAGACAAGCGTGTCCAGGCACATCTACTTTT
TCAGCGCCAGAGGCAGGATCGACCCCCTGGTGTACCTGGACGAGTTCCTGAGGAACAGCGAGCCCGTGCT
GAAGAGAGTGAACAGGACCGGCAACAGCAGCAGCAACAAGCAGGAGTACCAGCTGCTGAAGGACAACCTG
GTGCGCAGCTACAACAAGGCCCTGAAGAAGAACGCCCCCTACCCCATCTTCGCTATCAAGAACGGCCCTA
AGAGCCACATCGGCAGGCACCTGATGACCAGCTTTCTGAGCATGAAGGGCCTGACCGAGCTGACAAACGT
GGTGGGCAACTGGAGCGACAAGAGGGCCTCCGCCGTGGCCAGGACCACCTACACCCACCAGATCACCGCC
ATCCCCGACCACTACTTCGCCCTGGTGTCCAGGTACTACGCCTACGACCCCATCAGCAAGGAGATGATCG
CCCTGAAGGACGAGACCAACCCCATCGAGGAGTGGCAGCACATCGAGCAGCTGAAGGGCAGCGCCGAGGG
CAGCATCAGATACCCCGCCTGGAACGGCATCATCAGCCAGGAGGTGCTGGACTACCTGAGCAGCTACATC
AACAGGCGGATCCCCAAGAAAAAGCGGAAGGTGTGAGAATTCCTGTGCCTTCTAGTTGCCAGCCATCTGT
TGTTTGCCCCTCCCCCGTGCCTTCCTTGACCCTGGAAGGTGCCACTCCCACTGTCCTTTCCTAATAAAAT
GAGGAAATTGCATCGCATTGTCTGAGTAGGTGTCATTCTATTCTGGGGGGTGGGGTGGGGCAGGACAGCA
AGGGGGAGGATTGGGAAGACAATAGCAGGCATGCTGGGGATGCGGTGGGCTCTATGGCTTCTGAGGCGGA
AAGAACCAGCTGGGGCTCTAGGGGGTATCCCCACGCGCCCTGTAGCGTGTACCGCTGGGAGTTCGTAGAC
GGAAACAAACGCAGAATCCAAGCGCGGCCGCCCAGGATACATAGATTACCACAACTCCGAGCCCTTCCAC
CGCTAGCGCACTCCTCAGGTGCAGGCTGCCTATCAGAAGGTGGTGGCTGGTGTGGCCAATGCCCTGGCTC
ACAAATACCACTGAGATCTTTTTCCCTCTGCCAAAAATTATGGGGACATCATGAAGCCCCTTGAGCATCT
GACTTCTGGCTAATAAAGGAAATTTATTTTCATTGCAATAGTGTGTTGGAATTTTTTGTGTCTCTCACTC
GGAAGGACATATGGGAGGGCAAATCATTTAAAACATCAGAATGAGTATTTGGTTTAGAGTTTGGCAACAT
ATGCCCATATGCTGGCTGCCATGAACAAAGGTTGGCTATAAAGAGGTCATCAGTATATGAAACAGCCCCC
TGCTGTCCATTCCTTATTCCATAGAAAAGCCTTGACTTGAGGTTAGATTTTTTTTATATTTTGTTTTGTG
TTATTTTTTTCTTTAACATCCCTAAAATTTTCCTTACATGTTTTACTAGCCAGATTTTTCCTCCTCTCCT
GACTACTCCCAGTCATAGCTGTCCCTCTTCTCTTATGGAGATCCCTCGACCTGCAGCCCAAGCTTGGCGT
AATCATGGTCATAGCTGTTTCCTGTGTGAAATTGTTATCCGCTCACAATTCCACACAACATACGAGCCGG
AAGCATAAAGTGTAAAGCCTGGGGTGCCTAATGAGTGAGCTAACTCACATTAATTGCGTTGCGCTCACTG
CCCGCTTTCCAGTCGGGAAACCTGTCGTGCCAGCGGATCCGCATCTCAATTAGTCAGCAACCATAGTCCC
GCCCCTAACTCCGCCCAGTTCCGCCCATTCTCCGCCCCATGGCTGACTAATTTTTTTTATTTATGCAGAG
GCCGAGGCCGCCTCGGCCTCTGAGCTATTCCAGAAGTAGTGAGGAGGCTTTTTTGGAGGCCTAGGCTTTT
GCAAAAAGCTAACTTGTTTATTGCAGCTTATAATGGTTACAAATAAAGCAATAGCATCACAAATTTCACA
AATAAAGCATTTTTTTCACTGCATTCTAGTTGTGGTTTGTCCAAACTCATCAATGTATCTTATCATGTCT
GGATCCGCTGCATTAATGAATCGGCCAACGCGCGGGGAGAGGCGGTTTGCGTATTGGGCGCTCTTCCGCT
TCCTCGCTCACTGACTCGCTGCGCTCGGTCGTTCGGCTGCGGCGAGCGGTATCAGCTCACTCAAAGGCGG
TAATACGGTTATCCACAGAATCAGGGGATAACGCAGGAAAGAACATGTGAGCAAAAGGCCAGCAAAAGGC
CAGGAACCGTAAAAAGGCCGCGTTGCTGGCGTTTTTCCATAGGCTCCGCCCCCCTGACGAGCATCACAAA
AATCGACGCTCAAGTCAGAGGTGGCGAAACCCGACAGGACTATAAAGATACCAGGCGTTTCCCCCTGGAA
GCTCCCTCGTGCGCTCTCCTGTTCCGACCCTGCCGCTTACCGGATACCTGTCCGCCTTTCTCCCTTCGGG
AAGCGTGGCGCTTTCTCATAGCTCACGCTGTAGGTATCTCAGTTCGGTGTAGGTCGTTCGCTCCAAGCTG
GGCTGTGTGCACGAACCCCCCGTTCAGCCCGACCGCTGCGCCTTATCCGGTAACTATCGTCTTGAGTCCA
ACCCGGTAAGACACGACTTATCGCCACTGGCAGCAGCCACTGGTAACAGGATTAGCAGAGCGAGGTATGT
AGGCGGTGCTACAGAGTTCTTGAAGTGGTGGCCTAACTACGGCTACACTAGAAGAACAGTATTTGGTATC
TGCGCTCTGCTGAAGCCAGTTACCTTCGGAAAAAGAGTTGGTAGCTCTTGATCCGGCAAACAAACCACCG
CTGGTAGCGGTGGTTTTTTTGTTTGCAAGCAGCAGATTACGCGCAGAAAAAAAGGATCTCAAGAAGATCC
TTTGATCTTTTCTACGGGGTCTGACGCTCAGTGGAACGAAAACTCACGTTAAGGGATTTTGGTCATGAGA
TTATCAAAAAGGATCTTCACCTAGATCCTTTTAAATTAAAAATGAAGTTTTAAATCAATCTAAAGTATAT
ATGAGTAAACTTGGTCTGACAGTTACCAATGCTTAATCAGTGAGGCACCTATCTCAGCGATCTGTCTATT
TCGTTCATCCATAGTTGCCTGACTCCCCGTCGTGTAGATAACTACGATACGGGAGGGCTTACCATCTGGC
CCCAGTGCTGCAATGATACCGCGAGACCCACGCTCACCGGCTCCAGATTTATCAGCAATAAACCAGCCAG
CCGGAAGGGCCGAGCGCAGAAGTGGTCCTGCAACTTTATCCGCCTCCATCCAGTCTATTAATTGTTGCCG
GGAAGCTAGAGTAAGTAGTTCGCCAGTTAATAGTTTGCGCAACGTTGTTGCCATTGCTACAGGCATCGTG
GTGTCACGCTCGTCGTTTGGTATGGCTTCATTCAGCTCCGGTTCCCAACGATCAAGGCGAGTTACATGAT
CCCCCATGTTGTGCAAAAAAGCGGTTAGCTCCTTCGGTCCTCCGATCGTTGTCAGAAGTAAGTTGGCCGC
AGTGTTATCACTCATGGTTATGGCAGCACTGCATAATTCTCTTACTGTCATGCCATCCGTAAGATGCTTT
TCTGTGACTGGTGAGTACTCAACCAAGTCATTCTGAGAATAGTGTATGCGGCGACCGAGTTGCTCTTGCC
CGGCGTCAATACGGGATAATACCGCGCCACATAGCAGAACTTTAAAAGTGCTCATCATTGGAAAACGTTC
TTCGGGGCGAAAACTCTCAAGGATCTTACCGCTGTTGAGATCCAGTTCGATGTAACCCACTCGTGCACCC
AACTGATCTTCAGCATCTTTTACTTTCACCAGCGTTTCTGGGTGAGCAAAAACAGGAAGGCAAAATGCCG
CAAAAAAGGGAATAAGGGCGACACGGAAATGTTGAATACTCATACTCTTCCTTTTTCAATATTATTGAAG
CATTTATCAGGGTTATTGTCTCATGAGCGGATACATATTTGAATGTATTTAGAAAAATAAACAAATAGGG
GTTCCGCGCACATTTCCCCGAAAAGTGCCACCTGGGTCGACATTGATTATTGACTAGTTATTAATAGTAA
TCAATTACGGGGTCATTAGTTCATAGCCCATATATGGAGTTCCGCGTTACATAACTTACGGTAAATGGCC
CGCCTGGCTGACCGCCCAACGACCCCCGCCCATTGACGTCAATAATGACGTATGTTCCCATAGTAACGCC
AATAGGGACTTTCCATTGACGTCAATGGGTGGAGTATTTACGGTAAACTGCCCACTTGGCAGTACATCAA
GTGTATCATATGCCAAGTACGCCCCCTATTGACGTCAATGACGGTAAATGGCCCGCCTGGCATTATGCCC
AGTACATGACCTTATGGGACTTTCCTACTTGGCAGTACATCTACGTATTAGTCATCGCTATTACCATGGT
CGAGGTGAGCCCCACGTTCTGCTTCACTCTCCCCATCTCCCCCCCCTCCCCACCCCCAATTTTGTATTTA
TTTATTTTTTAATTATTTTGTGCAGCGATGGGGGCGGGGGGGGGGGG
